Addgene plasmid #20995: HOXB6-pSVL
Depositing lab: Corey Largman. Depositing organization: San Francisco VA Health Care System. Publication: The HOX homeodomain proteins block CBP histone acetyltransferase activity. Shen WF, Krishnan K, Lawrence HJ, Largman C. Mol Cell Biol. 2001 Nov;21(21):7509-22 10.1128/MCB.21.21.7509-7522.2001 PubMed 11585930.
Backbone
  Vector backbone: pSVL
  Backbone size w/o insert (bp): 4896
  Vector type: Mammalian Expression
Growth in bacteria
  Bacterial resistance: Ampicillin, 100 μg/mL
  Growth temperature: 37°C
  Growth strain: DH5alpha
  Copy number: High Copy
Gene/Insert
  Gene/Insert name: HOXB6
  Species: H. sapiens (human)
  Insert size (bp): 1000
  Entrez Gene: HOXB6 (a.k.a. HOX2, HOX2B, HU-2, Hox-2.2)
  Cloning method: Restriction Enzyme; 5′ cloning site XhoI (unknown if destroyed); 3′ cloning site SmaI (unknown if destroyed)
  Sequencing primers: 5′ unknown; 3′ EBV-rev
Terms and licenses: Academic/Nonprofit Terms; Industry Terms: Not Available to Industry
How to cite: HOXB6-pSVL was a gift from Corey Largman (Addgene plasmid # 20995 ; http://n2t.net/addgene:20995 ; RRID:Addgene_20995)
