[The description below was written by a language model from this plasmid's Addgene catalogue record.]
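Description:
HOXB6-pSVL is a mammalian expression plasmid carrying human HOXB6 (also known as HOX2B or Hox-2.2) in the pSVL backbone. The backbone is about 4.9 kb without insert, and the HOXB6 fragment is recorded as roughly 1 kb, placed by restriction cloning between an XhoI site at the 5′ end and a SmaI site at the 3′ end. The record does not say whether either site survived the cloning. The plasmid is maintained in E. coli as a high-copy replicon under ampicillin selection. No mammalian selection marker is listed, which suggests transient transfection rather than stable line generation.

The record contains no feature table and does not name the promoter or other regulatory elements. pSVL is generally known as an SV40-based vector in which inserts are transcribed from the SV40 late promoter, with SV40 late polyadenylation signals and an SV40 origin that allows episomal amplification in cells expressing large T antigen such as COS cells. These details come from general knowledge of the backbone, not from this entry. No epitope tag, fusion partner or reporter is recorded, so the insert appears to encode untagged HOXB6, although the entry does not state whether the fragment is limited to the coding sequence or includes untranslated regions.

HOXB6 is a homeodomain transcription factor of the HOXB cluster. The associated publication reports that HOX homeodomain proteins block the histone acetyltransferase activity of CBP. The plasmid therefore most likely served to express HOXB6 in cultured mammalian cells for studies of HOX–CBP functional interactions and their transcriptional consequences.
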