>Addgene plasmid #20995 | HOXB6-pSVL | addgene partial sequence | sequence record 26799 | 20995 with EBV-rev
NAAGNTGGATCGAGCTCCCCTGACGCCCGTGGCTCCCCACAGGCCTTTCCCCTCGCGTCCTCCCTCCCTT
TCCAGCACCTTCACTCGGCCTGTTTTTCTTCCTCCTCCTCGGCACTGAGCTGAGACGCGCTGAGCAGTTT
GCTCTCCTTTTTCCACTTCATGCGTCGGTTCTGGAACCATATCTTGATCTGCCTCTCCGTCAGGCACAGG
GCGTGCGCGATCTCGATGCGCCGCCGCCGCGTCAGGTAGCGATTGTAGTGAAACTCCTTCTCCAGCTCCA
GCGTCTGGTAACGTGTGTATGTCTGGCGGCCTCGCCGGCCGCTGGGCCCAAAGGAGGAACTGTTGCACGA
ATTCATCCGCTGCATCCACGGGTAGACCGGAGTGGAGCACTTCTGCTCTTCTGTCTCGCCGAACACGCTC
TTGTCCTGCGCGCAGTCCGACTTCCGCGGCTCGGGGTGGAACGGGGGCTGCTCGTCGGCGCCGGAGAGTG
CGCAGGCCGACTCTTTCTCGCGGTAGAAGGCCGGCGCCGGCCCGTAGTCGCAGGGCGCCGCTCGGCCGTA
GCCACCGCCCGCCGGCGGGTAATAGGAGGAAGTGGCAAAGCCCTTGTCCTGGCCCGGCCCTGGCCCGTAG
GGCGCGGGGTAATGTCTCAGCGGGTCCGCATAGCCCGACGAAAAANCGGGTAGCTGGCCCAGGAAGNATC
CTGCCT
